>Addgene plasmid #134445 | pFA6a-SRS-FLAG:hphMX4 | addgene full sequence | sequence record 271019 | Addgene NGS Result
TGTTTAGCTTGCCTCGTCCCCGCCGGGTCACCCGGCCAGCGACATGGAGGCCCAGAATACCCTCCTTGAC
AGTCTTGACGTGCGCAGCTCAGGGGCATGATGTGACTGTCGCCCGTACATTTAGCCCATACATCCCCATG
TATAATCATTTGCATCCATACATTTTGATGGCCGCACGGCGCGAAGCAAAAATTACGGCTCCTCGCTGCG
GACCTGCGAGCAGGGAAACGCTCCCCTCACAGACGCGTTGAATTGTCCCCACGCCGCGCCCCTGTAGAGA
AATATAAAAGGTTAGGATTTGCCACTGAGGTTCTTCTTTCATATACTTCCTTTTAAAATCTTGCTAGGAT
ACAGTTCTCACATCACATCCGAACATAAACAACCATGGGTAAAAAGCCTGAACTCACCGCGACGTCTGTC
GAGAAGTTTCTGATCGAAAAGTTCGACAGCGTCTCCGACCTGATGCAGCTCTCGGAGGGCGAAGAATCTC
GTGCTTTCAGCTTCGATGTAGGAGGGCGTGGATATGTCCTGCGGGTAAATAGCTGCGCCGATGGTTTCTA
CAAAGATCGTTATGTTTATCGGCACTTTGCATCGGCCGCGCTCCCGATTCCGGAAGTGCTTGACATTGGG
GAATTCAGCGAGAGCCTGACCTATTGCATCTCCCGCCGTGCACAGGGTGTCACGTTGCAAGACCTGCCTG
AAACCGAACTGCCCGCTGTTCTGCAGCCGGTCGCGGAGGCCATGGATGCGATCGCTGCGGCCGATCTTAG
CCAGACGAGCGGGTTCGGCCCATTCGGACCGCAAGGAATCGGTCAATACACTACATGGCGTGATTTCATA
TGCGCGATTGCTGATCCCCATGTGTATCACTGGCAAACTGTGATGGACGACACCGTCAGTGCGTCCGTCG
CGCAGGCTCTCGATGAGCTGATGCTTTGGGCCGAGGACTGCCCCGAAGTCCGGCACCTCGTGCACGCGGA
TTTCGGCTCCAACAATGTCCTGACGGACAATGGCCGCATAACAGCGGTCATTGACTGGAGCGAGGCGATG
TTCGGGGATTCCCAATACGAGGTCGCCAACATCTTCTTCTGGAGGCCGTGGTTGGCTTGTATGGAGCAGC
AGACGCGCTACTTCGAGCGGAGGCATCCGGAGCTTGCAGGATCGCCGCGGCTCCGGGCGTATATGCTCCG
CATTGGTCTTGACCAACTCTATCAGAGCTTGGTTGACGGCAATTTCGATGATGCAGCTTGGGCGCAGGGT
CGATGCGACGCAATCGTCCGATCCGGAGCCGGGACTGTCGGGCGTACACAAATCGCCCGCAGAAGCGCGG
CCGTCTGGACCGATGGCTGTGTAGAAGTACTCGCCGATAGTGGAAACCGACGCCCCAGCACTCGTCCGAG
GGCAAAGGAATAATCAGTACTGACAATAAAAAGATTCTTGTTTTCAAGAACTTGTCATTTGTATAGTTTT
TTTATATTGTAGTTGTTCTATTTTAATCAAATGTTAGCGTGATTTATATTTTTTTTCGCCTCGACATCAT
CTGCCCAGATGCGAAGTTAAGTGCGCAGAAAGTAATATCATGCGTCAATCGTATGTGAATGCTGGTCGCT
ATACTGCTGTCGATTCGATACTAACGCCGCCATCCAGTGTCGAAAACGAGCTCGAATTCATCGATGATAT
CAGATCCACTAGTGGCCTATGCGGCCGCGGATCTGCCGGTCTCCCTATAGTGAGTCGTATTAATTTCGAT
AAGCCAGGTTAACCTGCATTAATGAATCGGCCAACGCGCGGGGAGAGGCGGTTTGCGTATTGGGCGCTCT
TCCGCTTCCTCGCTCACTGACTCGCTGCGCTCGGTCGTTCGGCTGCGGCGAGCGGTATCAGCTCACTCAA
AGGCGGTAATACGGTTATCCACAGAATCAGGGGATAACGCAGGAAAGAACATGTGAGCAAAAGGCCAGCA
AAAGGCCAGGAACCGTAAAAAGGCCGCGTTGCTGGCGTTTTTCCATAGGCTCCGCCCCCCTGACGAGCAT
CACAAAAATCGACGCTCAAGTCAGAGGTGGCGAAACCCGACAGGACTATAAAGATACCAGGCGTTTCCCC
CTGGAAGCTCCCTCGTGCGCTCTCCTGTTCCGACCCTGCCGCTTACCGGATACCTGTCCGCCTTTCTCCC
TTCGGGAAGCGTGGCGCTTTCTCATAGCTCACGCTGTAGGTATCTCAGTTCGGTGTAGGTCGTTCGCTCC
AAGCTGGGCTGTGTGCACGAACCCCCCGTTCAGCCCGACCGCTGCGCCTTATCCGGTAACTATCGTCTTG
AGTCCAACCCGGTAAGACACGACTTATCGCCACTGGCAGCAGCCACTGGTAACAGGATTAGCAGAGCGAG
GTATGTAGGCGGTGCTACAGAGTTCTTGAAGTGGTGGCCTAACTACGGCTACACTAGAAGAACAGTATTT
GGTATCTGCGCTCTGCTGAAGCCAGTTACCTTCGGAAAAAGAGTTGGTAGCTCTTGATCCGGCAAACAAA
CCACCGCTGGTAGCGGTGGTTTTTTTGTTTGCAAGCAGCAGATTACGCGCAGAAAAAAAGGATCTCAAGA
AGATCCTTTGATCTTTTCTACGGGGTCTGACGCTCAGTGGAACGAAAACTCACGTTAAGGGATTTTGGTC
ATGAGATTATCAAAAAGGATCTTCACCTAGATCCTTTTAAATTAAAAATGAAGTTTTAAATCAATCTAAA
GTATATATGAGTAAACTTGGTCTGACAGTTACCAATGCTTAATCAGTGAGGCACCTATCTCAGCGATCTG
TCTATTTCGTTCATCCATAGTTGCCTGACTCCCCGTCGTGTAGATAACTACGATACGGGAGGGCTTACCA
TCTGGCCCCAGTGCTGCAATGATACCGCGAGACCCACGCTCACCGGCTCCAGATTTATCAGCAATAAACC
AGCCAGCCGGAAGGGCCGAGCGCAGAAGTGGTCCTGCAACTTTATCCGCCTCCATCCAGTCTATTAATTG
TTGCCGGGAAGCTAGAGTAAGTAGTTCGCCAGTTAATAGTTTGCGCAACGTTGTTGCCATTGCTACAGGC
ATCGTGGTGTCACGCTCGTCGTTTGGTATGGCTTCATTCAGCTCCGGTTCCCAACGATCAAGGCGAGTTA
CATGATCCCCCATGTTGTGCAAAAAAGCGGTTAGCTCCTTCGGTCCTCCGATCGTTGTCAGAAGTAAGTT
GGCCGCAGTGTTATCACTCATGGTTATGGCAGCACTGCATAATTCTCTTACTGTCATGCCATCCGTAAGA
TGCTTTTCTGTGACTGGTGAGTACTCAACCAAGTCATTCTGAGAATAGTGTATGCGGCGACCGAGTTGCT
CTTGCCCGGCGTCAATACGGGATAATACCGCGCCACATAGCAGAACTTTAAAAGTGCTCATCATTGGAAA
ACGTTCTTCGGGGCGAAAACTCTCAAGGATCTTACCGCTGTTGAGATCCAGTTCGATGTAACCCACTCGT
GCACCCAACTGATCTTCAGCATCTTTTACTTTCACCAGCGTTTCTGGGTGAGCAAAAACAGGAAGGCAAA
ATGCCGCAAAAAAGGGAATAAGGGCGACACGGAAATGTTGAATACTCATACTCTTCCTTTTTCAATATTA
TTGAAGCATTTATCAGGGTTATTGTCTCATGAGCGGATACATATTTGAATGTATTTAGAAAAATAAACAA
ATAGGGGTTCCGCGCACATTTCCCCGAAAAGTGCCACCTGACGTCTAAGAAACCATTATTATCATGACAT
TAACCTATAAAAATAGGCGTATCACGAGGCCCTTTCGTCTCGCGCGTTTCGGTGATGACGGTGAAAACCT
CTGACACATGCAGCTCCCGGAGACGGTCACAGCTTGTCTGTAAGCGGATGCCGGGAGCAGACAAGCCCGT
CAGGGCGCGTCAGCGGGTGTTGGCGGGTGTCGGGGCTGGCTTAACTATGCGGCATCAGAGCAGATTGTAC
TGAGAGTGCACCATATGGACATATTGTCGTTAGAACGCGGCTACAATTAATACATAACCTTATGTATCAT
ACACATACGATTTAGGTGACACTATAGAACGCGGCCGCCAGCTGAAGCTTCGTACGCTGCAGGTCGACGG
ATCCCCGGGTTAATTAACTGCCCGAAACCGGTGGTGGCGATTACAAGGACGACGATGACAAGTAAGGCGC
GCCACTTCTAAATAAGCGAATTTCTTATGATTTATGATTTTTATTATTAAATAAGTTATAAAAAAAATAA
GTGTATACAAATTTTAAAGTGACTCTTAGGTTTTAAAACGAAAATTCTTATTCTTGAGTAACTCTTTCCT
GTAGGTCAGGTTGCTTTCTCAGGTATAGTATGAGGTCGCTCTTATTGACCACACCTCTACCGGCAGATCC
GCTAGGGATAACAGGGTAATATAGATC
Features (pLannotate 1.2.2; 12 found; start..end, strand, type, name):
     41..1616    +  gene           hphMX6: yeast selectable marker conferring hygromycin resistance
   1419..1616    +  terminator     TEF terminator: Ashbya gossypii TEF terminator
   1724..1742    -  promoter       T7 promoter: promoter for bacteriophage T7 RNA polymerase
   1764..1817    -  CDS            lacI (fragment): lac repressor; lacI; The lac repressor binds to the lac operator to inhibit transcription in E. coli. This inhibition can be relieved by adding lactose or isopropyl-β-D-thiogalactopyranoside (IPTG).
   2000..2588    -  rep_origin     ori: high-copy-number ColE1/pMB1/pBR322/pUC origin of replication
   2759..3619    -  CDS            AmpR: β-lactamase; bla; confers resistance to ampicillin, carbenicillin, and related antibiotics
   3620..3724    -  promoter       AmpR promoter: bla
   3819..3854    +  CDS            rop (fragment): Rop protein, which maintains plasmids at low copy number; rop
   3956..4007    +  misc_feature   bom (fragment): basis of mobility region from pBR322
   4070..4088    +  promoter       SP6 promoter: promoter for bacteriophage SP6 RNA polymerase
   4169..4192    +  CDS            FLAG: FLAG® epitope tag, followed by an enterokinase cleavage site
   4216..4403    +  terminator     ADH1 terminator: S. cerevisiae ADH1; transcription terminator for the S. cerevisiae alcohol dehydrogenase 1 (ADH1) gene
