[The description below was written by a language model from this plasmid's Addgene catalogue record and pLannotate feature annotations shown in this document.]
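Description:
pFA6a-SRS-FLAG:hphMX4 is a template plasmid for PCR-based C-terminal tagging of yeast genes, built on the pFA6a-hphMX4 backbone. It is not meant to replicate in yeast. It is maintained in E. coli through a high-copy ColE1/pUC-type origin and an ampicillin resistance gene (β-lactamase with its own promoter), and serves as the source of an amplifiable tag-plus-marker module. Small annotated fragments of lacI, rop and bom are backbone remnants, and T7 and SP6 promoters flank the module region, as is typical of pFA6a-series vectors.

The payload is a synthetic SRS-FLAG cassette cloned between PacI and AscI sites, both of which are retained. The feature table annotates the FLAG epitope directly, followed by the S. cerevisiae ADH1 terminator, which supplies transcription termination for the tagged gene once its native 3′ region is displaced. The SRS portion is not annotated, and the record does not spell out the abbreviation; the associated publication title indicates that these tags allow epitope-targeted enzymatic functionalization of yeast proteins. Because the sequence is circular, the tag and terminator near the end of the numbered record lie immediately upstream of the hygromycin resistance cassette at its start. The annotation tool labels this cassette hphMX6, whereas the catalogue calls it hphMX4, and it ends in the Ashbya gossypii TEF terminator.

In typical use, primers carrying homology to the 3′ end of a target open reading frame and its downstream region amplify the tag–terminator–marker unit. The product integrates by homologous recombination, transformants are selected on hygromycin, and the result is an endogenously expressed protein bearing a C-terminal SRS-FLAG tag for detection, purification or enzymatic labelling.
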