Addgene plasmid #134445: pFA6a-SRS-FLAG:hphMX4
Purpose: PCR-based C-terminal SRS-FLAG tag
Depositing lab: Robert Tomko. Depositing organization: Florida State University, Tallahassee. Publication: A suite of PCR-based peptide tagging plasmids to permit epitope-targeted enzymatic functionalization of yeast proteins. Nemec AA, Tomko RJ Jr. Yeast. 2020 May 13. doi: 10.1002/yea.3471. PubMed 32401365.
Backbone
  Vector backbone: pFA6a-hphMX4
  Vector type: PCR-based tagging in yeast
  Selectable markers: Hygromycin
Growth in bacteria
  Bacterial resistance: Ampicillin, 100 μg/mL
  Growth temperature: 37°C
  Growth strain: DH5alpha
  Copy number: High Copy
Gene/Insert
  Gene/Insert name: SRS-FLAG
  Species: Synthetic
  Cloning method: Restriction Enzyme; 5′ cloning site PacI (not destroyed); 3′ cloning site AscI (not destroyed)
Terms and licenses: Academic/Nonprofit Terms; Industry Terms
How to cite: pFA6a-SRS-FLAG:hphMX4 was a gift from Robert Tomko (Addgene plasmid # 134445 ; http://n2t.net/addgene:134445 ; RRID:Addgene_134445)
